Addgene plasmid #110972: PF3D7_1333300-COMP-blac-flag-his
Purpose: Expresses pentamerised full-length protein ectodomain with no N-linked glycans in mammalian cells. Contains a C-terminal rat Cd4 d3+4 tag, COMP pentamerisation domain, flag- and 6xHis tags.
Depositing lab: Gavin Wright. Depositing organization: Wellcome Sanger Institute. Publication: Systematic Identification of Plasmodium Falciparum Sporozoite Membrane Protein Interactions Reveals an Essential Role for the p24 Complex in Host Infection. Knockel J, Dundas K, Yang ASP, Galaway F, Metcalf T, Gemert GV, Sauerwein RW, Rayner JC, Billker O, Wright GJ. Mol Cell Proteomics. 2021;20:100038. doi: 10.1074/mcp.RA120.002432. Epub 2021 Jan 27. PubMed 33515807.
Backbone
  Vector backbone: pTT3
  Backbone manufacturer: pTT3 was obtained from Yves Durocher, National Research Council of Canada-Biotechnology Research Institute
  Backbone size w/o insert (bp): 7661
  Vector type: Mammalian Expression
Growth in bacteria
  Bacterial resistance: Ampicillin, 100 μg/mL
  Growth temperature: 37°C
  Growth strain: DH5alpha
  Copy number: Unknown
Gene/Insert
  Gene/Insert name: transmembrane protein Tmp21 homologue, putative (alt name: PF3D7_1333300)
  Species: Synthetic
  Insert size (bp): 483
  Mutation: All NXT/S sites mutated to NXA, where X is any amino acid except Proline
  Entrez Gene: PF3D7_1333300 (a.k.a. PF3D7_1333300, MAL13P1.171)
  Promoter: CMV
  Tag / fusion protein: Exogenous signal peptide of mouse origin (N terminal on insert); rat Cd4d3+4, beta-lactamase, triple FLAG tag, 6xHis tag (C terminal on insert)
  Cloning method: Restriction Enzyme; 5′ cloning site Not1 (not destroyed); 3′ cloning site Asc1 (not destroyed)
Terms and licenses: Academic/Nonprofit Terms; Industry Terms: Not Available to Industry
How to cite: PF3D7_1333300-COMP-blac-flag-his was a gift from Gavin Wright (Addgene plasmid # 110972 ; http://n2t.net/addgene:110972 ; RRID:Addgene_110972)
