[The description below was written by a language model from this plasmid's Addgene catalogue record and pLannotate feature annotations shown in this document.]
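Description:
PF3D7_1333300-COMP-blac-flag-his is a mammalian expression plasmid built on the pTT3 backbone for producing a secreted, pentameric form of a Plasmodium falciparum protein ectodomain. It is propagated in E. coli through a high-copy ColE1/pUC-type origin with ampicillin selection (AmpR). It also carries an Epstein-Barr virus oriP fragment, which allows episomal maintenance in cells that supply EBNA1. Residual lac regulatory elements in the backbone have no evident role in the construct's use.

Expression is driven by the CMV enhancer and promoter. These are followed by adenoviral leader and splice sequences and a chimeric intron that support efficient mRNA processing, and the unit ends in a rabbit β-globin polyadenylation signal. The open reading frame begins with an exogenous mouse immunoglobulin heavy chain signal peptide that directs secretion. Next comes a 483 bp synthetic insert, cloned between retained NotI and AscI sites, which encodes the ectodomain of the putative Tmp21 homologue transmembrane protein PF3D7_1333300. All NXT/S sequons in the insert have been changed to NXA, so mammalian cells do not add N-linked glycans.

Downstream fusion partners are rat Cd4 domains 3 and 4, the coiled-coil region of cartilage oligomeric matrix protein (COMP) that assembles the fusion into pentamers, a mature β-lactamase lacking its own signal sequence, a 3xFLAG tag and a 6xHis tag. The His tag is listed in the catalogue but was not called in the feature table. Pentamerisation raises binding avidity, and β-lactamase offers an enzymatic readout, so the product is suited as a multivalent probe for detecting weak extracellular protein interactions. This fits the associated study, a systematic screen of sporozoite membrane protein interactions.
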