Features (pLannotate 1.2.2; 21 found; start..end, strand, type, name):
    184..273     +  intron         chimeric intron (fragment): chimera between introns from adenovirus and immunoglobulin heavy chain genes
    292..338     +  CDS            IgH signal sequence (fragment): signal sequence from the mouse immunoglobulin heavy chain variable region
    862..1461    +  CDS            Cd4 (fragment): CD4_RAT - Experimental evidence at protein level: Swiss-Prot protein existence level 1. Integral membrane glycoprotein that plays an essential role in the immune response and serves multiple functions in responses against both external and internal offenses. In T-cells, functions primarily as a coreceptor for MHC class II molecule:peptide complex. The antigens presented by class II peptides are derived from extracellular proteins while class I peptides are derived from cytosolic proteins. Interacts simultaneously with the T-cell receptor (TCR) and the MHC class II presented by antigen presenti
   1498..1665    +  CDS            COMP (fragment): COMP_HUMAN - Experimental evidence at protein level: Swiss-Prot protein existence level 1. May play a role in the structural integrity of cartilage via its interaction with other extracellular matrix proteins such as the collagens and fibronectin. Can mediate the interaction of chondrocytes with the cartilage extracellular matrix through interaction with cell surface integrin receptors. Could play a role in the pathogenesis of osteoarthritis. Potent suppressor of apoptosis in both primary chondrocytes and transformed cells. Suppresses apoptosis by blocking the activation of caspase-3 and by in
   1673..2460    +  CDS            bla(M) (fragment): β-lactamase lacking the signal sequence; bla(M); allows cytosolic expression of β-lactamase
   2467..2532    +  CDS            3xFLAG: three tandem FLAG® epitope tags, followed by an enterokinase cleavage site
   2592..2647    +  polyA_signal   β-globin poly(A) signal: rabbit β-globin polyadenylation signal (Gil and Proudfoot, 1987)
   3161..4842    -  rep_origin     oriP (fragment): Epstein-Barr virus oriP replication origin (Yates et al., 2000)
   4969..5073    +  promoter       AmpR promoter: bla
   5074..5934    +  CDS            AmpR: β-lactamase; bla; confers resistance to ampicillin, carbenicillin, and related antibiotics
   6105..6693    +  rep_origin     ori: high-copy-number ColE1/pMB1/pBR322/pUC origin of replication
   6876..6968    +  CDS            lacI (fragment): lac repressor; lacI; The lac repressor binds to the lac operator to inhibit transcription in E. coli. This inhibition can be relieved by adding lactose or isopropyl-β-D-thiogalactopyranoside (IPTG).
   6981..7002    +  protein_bind   CAP binding site: CAP binding activates transcription in the presence of cAMP. E. coli catabolite activator protein
   7017..7047    +  promoter       lac promoter: promoter for the E. coli lac operon
   7055..7071    +  protein_bind   lac operator: The lac repressor binds to the lac operator to inhibit transcription in E. coli. This inhibition can be relieved by adding lactose or isopropyl-β-D-thiogalactopyranoside (IPTG). lac repressor encoded by lacI
   7141..7157    +  promoter       tet promoter (fragment): E. coli promoter for tetracycline efflux protein gene
   7167..7192    -  CDS            bla(M) (fragment): β-lactamase lacking the signal sequence; bla(M); allows cytosolic expression of β-lactamase
   7366..7745    +  enhancer       CMV enhancer: human cytomegalovirus immediate early enhancer
   7747..7946    +  promoter       CMV promoter: human cytomegalovirus (CMV) immediate early promoter
   8014..8052    +  misc_feature   Ad SA (fragment): adenovirus major late transcript splice acceptor (Friedrich and Soriano, 1991)
   8085..153     -  CDS            PTP (fragment) (across the origin): TERM_ADE02 - Experimental evidence at protein level: Swiss-Prot protein existence level 1. Protein covalently bound to the viral DNA that acts as a primer for viral genomic replication by DNA strand displacement. Assembles on the viral origin of replication in an initiation complex with viral polymerase, DBP, host NFIA and host POU2F1/OCT1. During initiation, the polymerase covalently couples the first dCTP with Ser- 580 of pTP. The terminal protein stimulates the template activity over 20 fold compared to protein-free templates. Neo-synthesized viral genomes are linked to two preterminal prot
>Addgene plasmid #110972 | PF3D7_1333300-COMP-blac-flag-his | addgene full sequence | sequence record 224268 | Addgene NGS Result
CTCGAGAAAGGCGTCTAACCAGTCACAGTCGCAAGGTAGGCTGAGCACCGTGGCGGGCGGCAGCGGGTGG
CGGTCGGGGTTGTTTCTGGCGGAGGTGCTGCTGATGATGTAATTAAAGTAGGCGGTCTTGAGACGGCGGA
TGGTCGAGGTGAGGTGTGGCAGGCTTGAGATCCAGCTGTTGGGGTGAGTACTCCCTCTCAAAAGCGGGCA
TTACTTCTGCGCTAAGATTGTCAGTTTCCAAAAACGAGGAGGATTTGATATTCACCTGGCCCGATCTGGC
CATACACTTGAGTGACAATGACATCCACTTTGCCTTTCTCTCCACAGGTGTCCACTCCCAGGTCCAAGTT
TGCCACCATGGAGTTTCAGACCCAGGTACTCATGTCCCTGCTGCTCTGCATGTCTGGTGCGGCCGCCTAC
AACGGCCTGGAAATCTACATCAAGATGAAGGGCAAGAAACTGAAGTGCATCAAAGAGCGGATCAACAAGG
ACACCCTGGTCATCAGCAAGTTCAAGACCAACCACAAGAACGCCCTGGTGTCCCTGTACATCTACGACGT
GGACGTGAACGAGAAGAACTTCCACACCCAGCCCAAGCTGCCCATCTTCGAGACAGTGAACAAGCACGAC
ATCAAGACCGCCTTCACCACCTTCTACAGCAGCAGCTACAGCTTCTGTGCCTACAACAACGCCGACAAGC
TGATCGAGGTGTACTTCGAGATTAAGTACGGCACCGAGGCCCGGGACTACGCCCAGGTGGCCAAGACCGA
GCACCTGAACCAGGGCACCCTGTACCTGAAGCAGATCCTGGACCAGATGAACATCTTCCACGTGAACCTG
AAGAGGATCCGCAGCGACGAGGACAAAGAGAAGAAGGCCCACGATAAGCTGAACGACGCCGGCGCGCCGT
CGACCTCCATCACGGCCTATAAGAGTGAGGGGGAGTCAGCGGAGTTCTCCTTCCCACTCAACCTTGGAGA
GGAAAGCCTGCAGGGAGAGTTGAGATGGAAGGCAGAGAAGGCTCCTTCTTCCCAGTCCTGGATCACCTTC
TCCCTAAAGAACCAAAAGGTGTCTGTGCAGAAGTCTACTAGCAACCCCAAGTTCCAGCTGTCCGAAACGC
TCCCACTCACCCTTCAGATACCCCAGGTCTCCCTTCAGTTTGCTGGTTCTGGCAACCTGACCCTGACTCT
GGACAGAGGGATACTGTATCAGGAAGTGAACCTGGTGGTGATGAAAGTGACTCAGCCCGACAGCAACACT
TTGACCTGTGAGGTGATGGGACCCACCTCACCCAAGATGAGACTGATCTTGAAGCAGGAGAATCAGGAGG
CCAGGGTCTCCAGGCAGGAGAAAGTGATTCAAGTGCAGGCCCCTGAAGCAGGGGTGTGGCAATGTCTACT
GAGTGAAGGTGAAGAGGTCAAGATGGACTCCAAGATCCAGGTTTTATCCAAAGGGTTGAATTCCGGCGGC
GGCTCCGGAGGCGGTACCGGTGGCGGCGACCTAGCCCCACAGATGCTTCGAGAACTCCAGGAGACTAATG
CGGCGCTGCAAGACGTGAGAGAGCTCTTGCGACAGCAGGTCAAGGAGATCACCTTCCTGAAGAATACGGT
GATGGAATGTGACGCCTGCGGTCTAGACAGAAACCTGCCTCCACTAGCACCTCTGGGCCCACACCCAGAA
ACGCTGGTGAAAGTAAAAGATGCTGAAGATCAGTTGGGTGCACGAGTGGGTTACATCGAACTGGATCTCA
ACAGCGGTAAGATCCTTGAGAGTTTTCGCCCCGAAGAACGTTTTCCAATGATGAGCACTTTTAAAGTTCT
GCTATGTGGCGCGGTATTATCCCGTATTGACGCCGGGCAAGAGCAACTCGGTCGCCGCATACACTATTCT
CAGAATGACTTGGTTGAGTACTCACCAGTCACAGAAAAGCATCTTACGGATGGCATGACAGTAAGAGAAT
TATGCAGTGCTGCCATAACCATGAGTGATAACACTGCGGCCAACTTACTTCTGACAACGATCGGAGGACC
GAAGGAGCTAACCGCTTTTTTGCACAACATGGGGGATCATGTAACTCGCCTTGATCGTTGGGAACCGGAG
CTGAATGAAGCCATACCAAACGACGAGCGTGACACCACGATGCCTGTAGCAATGGCAACAACGTTGCGCA
AACTATTAACTGGCGAACTACTTACTCTAGCTTCCCGGCAACAATTAATAGACTGGATGGAGGCGGATAA
AGTTGCAGGACCACTTCTGCGCTCGGCCCTTCCGGCTGGCTGGTTTATTGCTGATAAATCTGGAGCCGGT
GAGCGTGGGTCTCGCGGTATCATTGCAGCACTGGGGCCAGATGGTAAGCCCTCCCGTATCGTAGTTATCT
ACACGACGGGGAGTCAGGCAACTATGGATGAACGAAATAGACAGATCGCTGAGATAGGTGCCTCACTGAT
TAAGCATTGGGGCCCTGACTACAAAGACCATGACGGTGATTATAAAGATCATGACATCGATTACAAGGAT
GACGATGACAAGGGCCCTCACCACCACCATCACCACTAATAATAAGGATCCCCCGACCTCGACCTCTGGC
TAATAAAGGAAATTTATTTTCATTGCAATAGTGTGTTGGAATTTTTTGTGTCTCTCACTCGGAAGGACAT
ATGGGAGGGCAAATCATTTGGTCGAGATCCCTCGGAGATCTCTAGCTAGAGGATCGATCCCCGCCCCGGA
CGAACTAAACCTGACTACGACATCTCTGCCCCTTCTTCGCGGGGCAGTGCATGTAATCCCTTCAGTTGGT
TGGTACAACTTGCCAACTGGGCCCTGTTCCACATGTGACACGGGGGGGGACCAAACACAAAGGGGTTCTC
TGACTGTAGTTGACATCCTTATAAATGGATGTGCACATTTGCCAACACTGAGTGGCTTTCATCCTGGAGC
AGACTTTGCAGTCTGTGGACTGCAACACAACATTGCCTTTATGTGTAACTCTTGGCTGAAGCTCTTACAC
CAATGCTGGGGGACATGTACCTCCCAGGGGCCCAGGAAGACTACGGGAGGCTACACCAACGTCAATCAGA
GGGGCCTGTGTAGCTACCGATAAGCGGACCCTCAAGAGGGCATTAGCAATAGTGTTTATAAGGCCCCCTT
GTTAACCCTAAACGGGTAGCATATGCTTCCCGGGTAGTAGTATATACTATCCAGACTAACCCTAATTCAA
TAGCATATGTTACCCAACGGGAAGCATATGCTATCGAATTAGGGTTAGTAAAAGGGTCCTAAGGAACAGC
GATATCTCCCACCCCATGAGCTGTCACGGTTTTATTTACATGGGGTCAGGATTCCACGAGGGTAGTGAAC
CATTTTAGTCACAAGGGCAGTGGCTGAAGATCAAGGAGCGGGCAGTGAACTCTCCTGAATCTTCGCCTGC
TTCTTCATTCTCCTTCGTTTAGCTAATAGAATAACTGCTGAGTTGTGAACAGTAAGGTGTATGTGAGGTG
CTCGAAAACAAGGTTTCAGGTGACGCCCCCAGAATAAAATTTGGACGGGGGGTTCAGTGGTGGCATTGTG
CTATGACACCAATATAACCCTCACAAACCCCTTGGGCAATAAATACTAGTGTAGGAATGAAACATTCTGA
ATATCTTTAACAATAGAAATCCATGGGGTGGGGACAAGCCGTAAAGACTGGATGTCCATCTCACACGAAT
TTATGGCTATGGGCAACACATAATCCTAGTGCAATATGATACTGGGGTTATTAAGATGTGTCCCAGGCAG
GGACCAAGACAGGTGAACCATGTTGTTACACTCTATTTGTAACAAGGGGAAAGAGAGTGGACGCCGACAG
CAGCGGACTCCACTGGTTGTCTCTAACACCCCCGAAAATTAAACGGGGCTCCACGCCAATGGGGCCCATA
AACAAAGACAAGTGGCCACTCTTTTTTTTGAAATTGTGGAGTGGGGGCACGCGTCAGCCCCCACACGCCG
CCCTGCGGTTTTGGACTGTAAAATAAGGGTGTAATAACTTGGCTGATTGTAACCCCGCTAACCACTGCGG
TCAAACCACTTGCCCACAAAACCACTAATGGCACCCCGGGGAATACCTGCATAAGTAGGTGGGCGGGCCA
AGATAGGGGCGCGATTGCTGCGATCTGGAGGACAAATTACACACACTTGCGCCTGAGCGCCAAGCACAGG
GTTGTTGGTCCTCATATTCACGAGGTCGCTGAGAGCACGGTGGGCTAATGTTGCCATGGGTAGCATATAC
TACCCAAATATCTGGATAGCATATGCTATCCTAATCTATATCTGGGTAGCATAGGCTATCCTAATCTATA
TCTGGGTAGCATATGCTATCCTAATCTATATCTGGGTAGTATATGCTATCCTAATTTATATCTGGGTAGC
ATAGGCTATCCTAATCTATATCTGGGTAGCATATGCTATCCTAATCTATATCTGGGTAGTATATGCTATC
CTAATCTGTATCCGGGTAGCATATGCTATCCTAATAGAGATTAGGGTAGTATATGCTATCCTAATTTATA
TCTGGGTAGCATATACTACCCAAATATCTGGATAGCATATGCTATCCTAATCTATATCTGGGTAGCATAT
GCTATCCTAATCTATATCTGGGTAGCATAGGCTATCCTAATCTATATCTGGGTAGCATATGCTATCCTAA
TCTATATCTGGGTAGTATATGCTATCCTAATTTATATCTGGGTAGCATAGGCTATCCTAATCTATATCTG
GGTAGCATATGCTATCCTAATCTATATCTGGGTAGTATATGCTATCCTAATCTGTATCCGGGTAGCATAT
GCTATCCTCATGATAAGCTGTCAAACATGAGAATTTTCTTGAAGACGAAAGGGCCTCGTGATACGCCTAT
TTTTATAGGTTAATGTCATGATAATAATGGTTTCTTAGACGTCAGGTGGCACTTTTCGGGGAAATGTGCG
CGGAACCCCTATTTGTTTATTTTTCTAAATACATTCAAATATGTATCCGCTCATGAGACAATAACCCTGA
TAAATGCTTCAATAATATTGAAAAAGGAAGAGTATGAGTATTCAACATTTCCGTGTCGCCCTTATTCCCT
TTTTTGCGGCATTTTGCCTTCCTGTTTTTGCTCACCCAGAAACGCTGGTGAAAGTAAAAGATGCTGAAGA
TCAGTTGGGTGCACGAGTGGGTTACATCGAACTGGATCTCAACAGCGGTAAGATCCTTGAGAGTTTTCGC
CCCGAAGAACGTTTTCCAATGATGAGCACTTTTAAAGTTCTGCTATGTGGCGCGGTATTATCCCGTGTTG
ACGCCGGGCAAGAGCAACTCGGTCGCCGCATACACTATTCTCAGAATGACTTGGTTGAGTACTCACCAGT
CACAGAAAAGCATCTTACGGATGGCATGACAGTAAGAGAATTATGCAGTGCTGCCATAACCATGAGTGAT
AACACTGCGGCCAACTTACTTCTGACAACGATCGGAGGACCGAAGGAGCTAACCGCTTTTTTGCACAACA
TGGGGGATCATGTAACTCGCCTTGATCGTTGGGAACCGGAGCTGAATGAAGCCATACCAAACGACGAGCG
TGACACCACGATGCCTGCAGCAATGGCAACAACGTTGCGCAAACTATTAACTGGCGAACTACTTACTCTA
GCTTCCCGGCAACAATTAATAGACTGGATGGAGGCGGATAAAGTTGCAGGACCACTTCTGCGCTCGGCCC
TTCCGGCTGGCTGGTTTATTGCTGATAAATCTGGAGCCGGTGAGCGTGGGTCTCGCGGTATCATTGCAGC
ACTGGGGCCAGATGGTAAGCCCTCCCGTATCGTAGTTATCTACACGACGGGGAGTCAGGCAACTATGGAT
GAACGAAATAGACAGATCGCTGAGATAGGTGCCTCACTGATTAAGCATTGGTAACTGTCAGACCAAGTTT
ACTCATATATACTTTAGATTGATTTAAAACTTCATTTTTAATTTAAAAGGATCTAGGTGAAGATCCTTTT
TGATAATCTCATGACCAAAATCCCTTAACGTGAGTTTTCGTTCCACTGAGCGTCAGACCCCGTAGAAAAG
ATCAAAGGATCTTCTTGAGATCCTTTTTTTCTGCGCGTAATCTGCTGCTTGCAAACAAAAAAACCACCGC
TACCAGCGGTGGTTTGTTTGCCGGATCAAGAGCTACCAACTCTTTTTCCGAAGGTAACTGGCTTCAGCAG
AGCGCAGATACCAAATACTGTTCTTCTAGTGTAGCCGTAGTTAGGCCACCACTTCAAGAACTCTGTAGCA
CCGCCTACATACCTCGCTCTGCTAATCCTGTTACCAGTGGCTGCTGCCAGTGGCGATAAGTCGTGTCTTA
CCGGGTTGGACTCAAGACGATAGTTACCGGATAAGGCGCAGCGGTCGGGCTGAACGGGGGGTTCGTGCAC
ACAGCCCAGCTTGGAGCGAACGACCTACACCGAACTGAGATACCTACAGCGTGAGCTATGAGAAAGCGCC
ACGCTTCCCGAAGGGAGAAAGGCGGACAGGTATCCGGTAAGCGGCAGGGTCGGAACAGGAGAGCGCACGA
GGGAGCTTCCAGGGGGAAACGCCTGGTATCTTTATAGTCCTGTCGGGTTTCGCCACCTCTGACTTGAGCG
TCGATTTTTGTGATGCTCGTCAGGGGGGCGGAGCCTATGGAAAAACGCCAGCAACGCGGCCTTTTTACGG
TTCCTGGCCTTTTGCTGGCCTTTTGCTCACATGTTCTTTCCTGCGTTATCCCCTGATTCTGTGGATAACC
GTATTACCGCCTTTGAGTGAGCTGATACCGCTCGCCGCAGCCGAACGACCGAGCGCAGCGAGTCAGTGAG
CGAGGAAGCGGAAGAGCGCCCAATACGCAAACCGCCTCTCCCCGCGCGTTGGCCGATTCATTAATGCAGC
TGGCACGACAGGTTTCCCGACTGGAAAGCGGGCAGTGAGCGCAACGCAATTAATGTGAGTTAGCTCACTC
ATTAGGCACCCCAGGCTTTACACTTTATGCTTCCGGCTCGTATGTTGTGTGGAATTGTGAGCGGATAACA
ATTTCACACAGGAAACAGCTATGACCATGATTACGCCAAGCTCTAGCTAGAGGTCGACCAATTCTCATGT
TTGACAGCTTATCATCGCAGATCCGGGCAACGTTGTTGCCATTGCTGCAGGCGCAGAACTGGTAGGTATG
GAAGATCTATACATTGAATCAATATTGGCAATTAGCCATATTAGTCATTGGTTATATAGCATAAATCAAT
ATTGGCTATTGGCCATTGCATACGTTGTATCTATATCATAATATGTACATTTATATTGGCTCATGTCCAA
TATGACCGCCATGTTGACATTGATTATTGACTAGTTATTAATAGTAATCAATTACGGGGTCATTAGTTCA
TAGCCCATATATGGAGTTCCGCGTTACATAACTTACGGTAAATGGCCCGCCTGGCTGACCGCCCAACGAC
CCCCGCCCATTGACGTCAATAATGACGTATGTTCCCATAGTAACGCCAATAGGGACTTTCCATTGACGTC
AATGGGTGGAGTATTTACGGTAAACTGCCCACTTGGCAGTACATCAAGTGTATCATATGCCAAGTCCGCC
CCCTATTGACGTCAATGACGGTAAATGGCCCGCCTGGCATTATGCCCAGTACATGACCTTACGGGACTTT
CCTACTTGGCAGTACATCTACGTATTAGTCATCGCTATTACCATGGTGATGCGGTTTTGGCAGTACACCA
ATGGGCGTGGATAGCGGTTTGACTCACGGGGATTTCCAAGTCTCCACCCCATTGACGTCAATGGGAGTTT
GTTTTGGCACCAAAATCAACGGGACTTTCCAAAATGTCGTAATAACCCCGCCCCGTTGACGCAAATGGGC
GGTAGGCGTGTACGGTGGGAGGTCTATATAAGCAGAGCTCGTTTAGTGAACCGTCAGATCCTCACTCTCT
TCCGCATCGCTGTCTGCGAGGGCCAGCTGTTGGGCTCGCGGTTGAGGACAAACTCTTCGCGGTCTTTCCA
GTACTCTTGGATCGGAAACCCGTCGGCCTCCGAACGGTACTCCGCCACCGAGGGACCTGAGCGAGTCCGC
ATCGACCGGATCGGAAAACCT
