LOCUS       Exported 8143 bp ds-DNA circular SYN 13-MAY-2021
DEFINITION  Expresses pentamerised full-length protein ectodomain with no
            N-linked glycans in mammalian cells. Contains a C-terminal rat Cd4
            d3+4 tag, COMP pentamerisation domain, flag- and 6xHis tags. .
ACCESSION   .
VERSION     .
KEYWORDS    PF3D7_1333300-COMP-blac-flag-his
SOURCE      synthetic DNA construct
  ORGANISM  synthetic DNA construct
REFERENCE   1 (bases 1 to 8143)
  TITLE     Pentamerised full-length protein ectodomains with no N-linked
            glycans
REFERENCE   2 (bases 1 to 8143)
  AUTHORS   .
  TITLE     Direct Submission
  JOURNAL   Exported May 13, 2021 from SnapGene Server 1.1.58
            http://www.snapgene.com
FEATURES             Location/Qualifiers
     source          1..8143
                     /organism="synthetic DNA construct"
                     /mol_type="other DNA"
     primer_bind     310..329
                     /label=pMT2-F
                     /note="Synthetic intron, forward primer"
     regulatory      352..361
                     /regulatory_class="other"
                     /note="vertebrate consensus sequence for strong initiation
                     of translation (Kozak, 1987)"
     CDS             1675..2460
                     /codon_start=1
                     /gene="bla(M)"
                     /product="beta-lactamase lacking the signal sequence"
                     /label=bla(M)
                     /note="allows cytosolic expression of beta-lactamase"
                     /translation="PETLVKVKDAEDQLGARVGYIELDLNSGKILESFRPEERFPMMST
                     FKVLLCGAVLSRIDAGQEQLGRRIHYSQNDLVEYSPVTEKHLTDGMTVRELCSAAITMS
                     DNTAANLLLTTIGGPKELTAFLHNMGDHVTRLDRWEPELNEAIPNDERDTTMPVAMATT
                     LRKLLTGELLTLASRQQLIDWMEADKVAGPLLRSALPAGWFIADKSGAGERGSRGIIAA
                     LGPDGKPSRIVVIYTTGSQATMDERNRQIAEIGASLIKHW"
     CDS             2467..2532
                     /codon_start=1
                     /product="three tandem FLAG(R) epitope tags, followed by an
                     enterokinase cleavage site"
                     /label=3xFLAG
                     /translation="DYKDHDGDYKDHDIDYKDDDDK"
     CDS             2539..2556
                     /codon_start=1
                     /product="6xHis affinity tag"
                     /label=6xHis
                     /translation="HHHHHH"
     polyA_signal    2594..2649
                     /label=-beta-globin poly(A) signal
                     /note="rabbit beta-globin polyadenylation signal (Gil and
                     Proudfoot, 1987)"
     primer_bind     complement(2648..2667)
                     /label=rbglobpA-R
                     /note="Rabbit beta-globin polyA, reverse primer. Also
                     called rb-glob-pA-term-R"
     primer_bind     complement(4885..4903)
                     /label=pBRforEco
                     /note="pBR322 vectors, upsteam of EcoRI site, forward
                     primer"
     promoter        4971..5075
                     /gene="bla"
                     /label=AmpR promoter
     CDS             5076..5936
                     /codon_start=1
                     /gene="bla"
                     /product="beta-lactamase"
                     /label=AmpR
                     /note="confers resistance to ampicillin, carbenicillin, and
                     related antibiotics"
                     /translation="MSIQHFRVALIPFFAAFCLPVFAHPETLVKVKDAEDQLGARVGYI
                     ELDLNSGKILESFRPEERFPMMSTFKVLLCGAVLSRVDAGQEQLGRRIHYSQNDLVEYS
                     PVTEKHLTDGMTVRELCSAAITMSDNTAANLLLTTIGGPKELTAFLHNMGDHVTRLDRW
                     EPELNEAIPNDERDTTMPAAMATTLRKLLTGELLTLASRQQLIDWMEADKVAGPLLRSA
                     LPAGWFIADKSGAGERGSRGIIAALGPDGKPSRIVVIYTTGSQATMDERNRQIAEIGAS
                     LIKHW"
     rep_origin      6107..6695
                     /direction=RIGHT
                     /label=ori
                     /note="high-copy-number ColE1/pMB1/pBR322/pUC origin of
                     replication"
     primer_bind     6596..6615
                     /label=pBR322ori-F
                     /note="pBR322 origin, forward primer"
     primer_bind     6849..6866
                     /label=L4440
                     /note="L4440 vector, forward primer"
     protein_bind    6983..7004
                     /label=CAP binding site
                     /bound_moiety="E. coli catabolite activator protein"
                     /note="CAP binding activates transcription in the presence
                     of cAMP."
     promoter        7019..7049
                     /label=lac promoter
                     /note="promoter for the E. coli lac operon"
     protein_bind    7057..7073
                     /label=lac operator
                     /bound_moiety="lac repressor encoded by lacI"
                     /note="The lac repressor binds to the lac operator to
                     inhibit transcription in E. coli. This inhibition can be
                     relieved by adding lactose or
                     isopropyl-beta-D-thiogalactopyranoside (IPTG)."
     primer_bind     7062..7084
                     /label=M13/pUC Reverse
                     /note="In lacZ gene"
     primer_bind     7081..7097
                     /label=M13 rev
                     /note="common sequencing primer, one of multiple similar
                     variants"
     primer_bind     7081..7097
                     /label=M13 Reverse
                     /note="In lacZ gene. Also called M13-rev"
     enhancer        7368..7747
                     /label=CMV enhancer
                     /note="human cytomegalovirus immediate early enhancer"
     promoter        7748..7951
                     /label=CMV promoter
                     /note="human cytomegalovirus (CMV) immediate early
                     promoter"
     primer_bind     7902..7922
                     /label=CMV-F
                     /note="Human CMV immediate early promoter, forward primer"
     primer_bind     7948..7972
                     /label=LNCX
                     /note="Human CMV promoter, forward primer"
ORIGIN
        1 ctcgagaaag gcgtctaacc agtcacagtc gcaaggtagg ctgagcaccg tggcgggcgg
       61 cagcgggtgg cggtcggggt tgtttctggc ggaggtgctg ctgatgatgt aattaaagta
      121 ggcggtcttg agacggcgga tggtcgaggt gaggtgtggc aggcttgaga tccagctgtt
      181 ggggtgagta ctccctctca aaagcgggca ttacttctgc gctaagattg tcagtttcca
      241 aaaacgagga ggatttgata ttcacctggc ccgatctggc catacacttg agtgacaatg
      301 acatccactt tgcctttctc tccacaggtg tccactccca ggtccaagtt tgccaccatg
      361 gagtttcaga cccaggtact catgtccctg ctgctctgca tgtctggtgc ggccgcctac
      421 aacggcctgg aaatctacat caagatgaag ggcaagaaac tgaagtgcat caaagagcgg
      481 atcaacaagg acaccctggt catcagcaag ttcaagacca accacaagaa cgccctggtg
      541 tccctgtaca tctacgacgt ggacgtgaac gagaagaact tccacaccca gcccaagctg
      601 cccatcttcg agacagtgaa caagcacgac atcaagaccg ccttcaccac cttctacagc
      661 agcagctaca gcttctgtgc ctacaacaac gccgacaagc tgatcgaggt gtacttcgag
      721 attaagtacg gcaccgaggc ccgggactac gcccaggtgg ccaagaccga gcacctgaac
      781 cagggcaccc tgtacctgaa gcagatcctg gaccagatga acatcttcca cgtgaacctg
      841 aagaggatcc gcagcgacga ggacaaagag aagaaggccc acgataagct gaacgacgcc
      901 ggcgcgccgt cgacctccat cacggcctat aagagtgagg gggagtcagc ggagttctcc
      961 ttcccactca accttggaga ggaaagcctg cagggagagt tgagatggaa ggcagagaag
     1021 gctccttctt cccagtcctg gatcaccttc tccctaaaga accaaaaggt gtctgtgcag
     1081 aagtctacta gcaaccccaa gttccagctg tccgaaacgc tcccactcac ccttcagata
     1141 ccccaggtct cccttcagtt tgctggttct ggcaacctga ccctgactct ggacagaggg
     1201 atactgtatc aggaagtgaa cctggtggtg atgaaagtga ctcagcccga cagcaacact
     1261 ttgacctgtg aggtgatggg acccacctca cccaagatga gactgatctt gaagcaggag
     1321 aatcaggagg ccagggtctc caggcaggag aaagtgattc aagtgcaggc ccctgaagca
     1381 ggggtgtggc aatgtctact gagtgaaggt gaagaggtca agatggactc caagatccag
     1441 gttttatcca aagggttgaa ttccggcggc ggctccggag gcggtaccgg tggcggcgac
     1501 ctagccccac agatgcttcg agaactccag gagactaatg cggcgctgca agacgtgaga
     1561 gagctcttgc gacagcaggt caaggagatc accttcctga agaatacggt gatggaatgt
     1621 gacgcctgcg gtctagacag aaacctgcct ccactagcac ctctgggccc acacccagaa
     1681 acgctggtga aagtaaaaga tgctgaagat cagttgggtg cacgagtggg ttacatcgaa
     1741 ctggatctca acagcggtaa gatccttgag agttttcgcc ccgaagaacg ttttccaatg
     1801 atgagcactt ttaaagttct gctatgtggc gcggtattat cccgtattga cgccgggcaa
     1861 gagcaactcg gtcgccgcat acactattct cagaatgact tggttgagta ctcaccagtc
     1921 acagaaaagc atcttacgga tggcatgaca gtaagagaat tatgcagtgc tgccataacc
     1981 atgagtgata acactgcggc caacttactt ctgacaacga tcggaggacc gaaggagcta
     2041 accgcttttt tgcacaacat gggggatcat gtaactcgcc ttgatcgttg ggaaccggag
     2101 ctgaatgaag ccataccaaa cgacgagcgt gacaccacga tgcctgtagc aatggcaaca
     2161 acgttgcgca aactattaac tggcgaacta cttactctag cttcccggca acaattaata
     2221 gactggatgg aggcggataa agttgcagga ccacttctgc gctcggccct tccggctggc
     2281 tggtttattg ctgataaatc tggagccggt gagcgtgggt ctcgcggtat cattgcagca
     2341 ctggggccag atggtaagcc ctcccgtatc gtagttatct acacgacggg gagtcaggca
     2401 actatggatg aacgaaatag acagatcgct gagataggtg cctcactgat taagcattgg
     2461 ggccctgact acaaagacca tgacggtgat tataaagatc atgacatcga ttacaaggat
     2521 gacgatgaca agggccctca ccaccaccat caccactaat taattaagga tcccccgacc
     2581 tcgacctctg gctaataaag gaaatttatt ttcattgcaa tagtgtgttg gaattttttg
     2641 tgtctctcac tcggaaggac atatgggagg gcaaatcatt tggtcgagat ccctcggaga
     2701 tctctagcta gaggatcgat ccccgccccg gacgaactaa acctgactac gacatctctg
     2761 ccccttcttc gcggggcagt gcatgtaatc ccttcagttg gttggtacaa cttgccaact
     2821 gggccctgtt ccacatgtga cacggggggg gaccaaacac aaaggggttc tctgactgta
     2881 gttgacatcc ttataaatgg atgtgcacat ttgccaacac tgagtggctt tcatcctgga
     2941 gcagactttg cagtctgtgg actgcaacac aacattgcct ttatgtgtaa ctcttggctg
     3001 aagctcttac accaatgctg ggggacatgt acctcccagg ggcccaggaa gactacggga
     3061 ggctacacca acgtcaatca gaggggcctg tgtagctacc gataagcgga ccctcaagag
     3121 ggcattagca atagtgttta taaggccccc ttgttaaccc taaacgggta gcatatgctt
     3181 cccgggtagt agtatatact atccagacta accctaattc aatagcatat gttacccaac
     3241 gggaagcata tgctatcgaa ttagggttag taaaagggtc ctaaggaaca gcgatatctc
     3301 ccaccccatg agctgtcacg gttttattta catggggtca ggattccacg agggtagtga
     3361 accattttag tcacaagggc agtggctgaa gatcaaggag cgggcagtga actctcctga
     3421 atcttcgcct gcttcttcat tctccttcgt ttagctaata gaataactgc tgagttgtga
     3481 acagtaaggt gtatgtgagg tgctcgaaaa caaggtttca ggtgacgccc ccagaataaa
     3541 atttggacgg ggggttcagt ggtggcattg tgctatgaca ccaatataac cctcacaaac
     3601 cccttgggca ataaatacta gtgtaggaat gaaacattct gaatatcttt aacaatagaa
     3661 atccatgggg tggggacaag ccgtaaagac tggatgtcca tctcacacga atttatggct
     3721 atgggcaaca cataatccta gtgcaatatg atactggggt tattaagatg tgtcccaggc
     3781 agggaccaag acaggtgaac catgttgtta cactctattt gtaacaaggg gaaagagagt
     3841 ggacgccgac agcagcggac tccactggtt gtctctaaca cccccgaaaa ttaaacgggg
     3901 ctccacgcca atggggccca taaacaaaga caagtggcca ctcttttttt tgaaattgtg
     3961 gagtgggggc acgcgtcagc ccccacacgc cgccctgcgg ttttggactg taaaataagg
     4021 gtgtaataac ttggctgatt gtaaccccgc taaccactgc ggtcaaacca cttgcccaca
     4081 aaaccactaa tggcaccccg gggaatacct gcataagtag gtgggcgggc caagataggg
     4141 gcgcgattgc tgcgatctgg aggacaaatt acacacactt gcgcctgagc gccaagcaca
     4201 gggttgttgg tcctcatatt cacgaggtcg ctgagagcac ggtgggctaa tgttgccatg
     4261 ggtagcatat actacccaaa tatctggata gcatatgcta tcctaatcta tatctgggta
     4321 gcataggcta tcctaatcta tatctgggta gcatatgcta tcctaatcta tatctgggta
     4381 gtatatgcta tcctaattta tatctgggta gcataggcta tcctaatcta tatctgggta
     4441 gcatatgcta tcctaatcta tatctgggta gtatatgcta tcctaatctg tatccgggta
     4501 gcatatgcta tcctaataga gattagggta gtatatgcta tcctaattta tatctgggta
     4561 gcatatacta cccaaatatc tggatagcat atgctatcct aatctatatc tgggtagcat
     4621 atgctatcct aatctatatc tgggtagcat aggctatcct aatctatatc tgggtagcat
     4681 atgctatcct aatctatatc tgggtagtat atgctatcct aatttatatc tgggtagcat
     4741 aggctatcct aatctatatc tgggtagcat atgctatcct aatctatatc tgggtagtat
     4801 atgctatcct aatctgtatc cgggtagcat atgctatcct catgataagc tgtcaaacat
     4861 gagaattttc ttgaagacga aagggcctcg tgatacgcct atttttatag gttaatgtca
     4921 tgataataat ggtttcttag acgtcaggtg gcacttttcg gggaaatgtg cgcggaaccc
     4981 ctatttgttt atttttctaa atacattcaa atatgtatcc gctcatgaga caataaccct
     5041 gataaatgct tcaataatat tgaaaaagga agagtatgag tattcaacat ttccgtgtcg
     5101 cccttattcc cttttttgcg gcattttgcc ttcctgtttt tgctcaccca gaaacgctgg
     5161 tgaaagtaaa agatgctgaa gatcagttgg gtgcacgagt gggttacatc gaactggatc
     5221 tcaacagcgg taagatcctt gagagttttc gccccgaaga acgttttcca atgatgagca
     5281 cttttaaagt tctgctatgt ggcgcggtat tatcccgtgt tgacgccggg caagagcaac
     5341 tcggtcgccg catacactat tctcagaatg acttggttga gtactcacca gtcacagaaa
     5401 agcatcttac ggatggcatg acagtaagag aattatgcag tgctgccata accatgagtg
     5461 ataacactgc ggccaactta cttctgacaa cgatcggagg accgaaggag ctaaccgctt
     5521 ttttgcacaa catgggggat catgtaactc gccttgatcg ttgggaaccg gagctgaatg
     5581 aagccatacc aaacgacgag cgtgacacca cgatgcctgc agcaatggca acaacgttgc
     5641 gcaaactatt aactggcgaa ctacttactc tagcttcccg gcaacaatta atagactgga
     5701 tggaggcgga taaagttgca ggaccacttc tgcgctcggc ccttccggct ggctggttta
     5761 ttgctgataa atctggagcc ggtgagcgtg ggtctcgcgg tatcattgca gcactggggc
     5821 cagatggtaa gccctcccgt atcgtagtta tctacacgac ggggagtcag gcaactatgg
     5881 atgaacgaaa tagacagatc gctgagatag gtgcctcact gattaagcat tggtaactgt
     5941 cagaccaagt ttactcatat atactttaga ttgatttaaa acttcatttt taatttaaaa
     6001 ggatctaggt gaagatcctt tttgataatc tcatgaccaa aatcccttaa cgtgagtttt
     6061 cgttccactg agcgtcagac cccgtagaaa agatcaaagg atcttcttga gatccttttt
     6121 ttctgcgcgt aatctgctgc ttgcaaacaa aaaaaccacc gctaccagcg gtggtttgtt
     6181 tgccggatca agagctacca actctttttc cgaaggtaac tggcttcagc agagcgcaga
     6241 taccaaatac tgttcttcta gtgtagccgt agttaggcca ccacttcaag aactctgtag
     6301 caccgcctac atacctcgct ctgctaatcc tgttaccagt ggctgctgcc agtggcgata
     6361 agtcgtgtct taccgggttg gactcaagac gatagttacc ggataaggcg cagcggtcgg
     6421 gctgaacggg gggttcgtgc acacagccca gcttggagcg aacgacctac accgaactga
     6481 gatacctaca gcgtgagcta tgagaaagcg ccacgcttcc cgaagggaga aaggcggaca
     6541 ggtatccggt aagcggcagg gtcggaacag gagagcgcac gagggagctt ccagggggaa
     6601 acgcctggta tctttatagt cctgtcgggt ttcgccacct ctgacttgag cgtcgatttt
     6661 tgtgatgctc gtcagggggg cggagcctat ggaaaaacgc cagcaacgcg gcctttttac
     6721 ggttcctggc cttttgctgg ccttttgctc acatgttctt tcctgcgtta tcccctgatt
     6781 ctgtggataa ccgtattacc gcctttgagt gagctgatac cgctcgccgc agccgaacga
     6841 ccgagcgcag cgagtcagtg agcgaggaag cggaagagcg cccaatacgc aaaccgcctc
     6901 tccccgcgcg ttggccgatt cattaatgca gctggcacga caggtttccc gactggaaag
     6961 cgggcagtga gcgcaacgca attaatgtga gttagctcac tcattaggca ccccaggctt
     7021 tacactttat gcttccggct cgtatgttgt gtggaattgt gagcggataa caatttcaca
     7081 caggaaacag ctatgaccat gattacgcca agctctagct agaggtcgac caattctcat
     7141 gtttgacagc ttatcatcgc agatccgggc aacgttgttg ccattgctgc aggcgcagaa
     7201 ctggtaggta tggaagatct atacattgaa tcaatattgg caattagcca tattagtcat
     7261 tggttatata gcataaatca atattggcta ttggccattg catacgttgt atctatatca
     7321 taatatgtac atttatattg gctcatgtcc aatatgaccg ccatgttgac attgattatt
     7381 gactagttat taatagtaat caattacggg gtcattagtt catagcccat atatggagtt
     7441 ccgcgttaca taacttacgg taaatggccc gcctggctga ccgcccaacg acccccgccc
     7501 attgacgtca ataatgacgt atgttcccat agtaacgcca atagggactt tccattgacg
     7561 tcaatgggtg gagtatttac ggtaaactgc ccacttggca gtacatcaag tgtatcatat
     7621 gccaagtccg ccccctattg acgtcaatga cggtaaatgg cccgcctggc attatgccca
     7681 gtacatgacc ttacgggact ttcctacttg gcagtacatc tacgtattag tcatcgctat
     7741 taccatggtg atgcggtttt ggcagtacac caatgggcgt ggatagcggt ttgactcacg
     7801 gggatttcca agtctccacc ccattgacgt caatgggagt ttgttttggc accaaaatca
     7861 acgggacttt ccaaaatgtc gtaataaccc cgccccgttg acgcaaatgg gcggtaggcg
     7921 tgtacggtgg gaggtctata taagcagagc tcgtttagtg aaccgtcaga tcctcactct
     7981 cttccgcatc gctgtctgcg agggccagct gttgggctcg cggttgagga caaactcttc
     8041 gcggtctttc cagtactctt ggatcggaaa cccgtcggcc tccgaacggt actccgccac
     8101 cgagggacct gagcgagtcc gcatcgaccg gatcggaaaa cct
//
